Addgene plasmid #207665: pET23A-Fucosidase-E1_10125-Ruminococcus_gnavus-His
Purpose: Expresses fucosidase E1_10125 from Ruminococcus gnavus in BL21 cells, purified using His-tag
Depositing lab: Robert de Vries. Depositing organization: Utrecht University. Publication: Complex N-glycans are important for interspecies transmission of H7 influenza A viruses. Spruit CM, Palme DI, Li T, Rios Carrasco M, Gabarroca Garcia A, Sweet IR, Kuryshko M, Maliepaard JCL, Reiding KR, Scheibner D, Boons G-J, Abdelwhab EM, de Vries RP. J Virol. 2024 Apr 16;98(4):e0194123. doi: 10.1128/jvi.01941-23. Epub 2024 Mar 12. PubMed 38470143.
Backbone
  Vector backbone: PET23A
  Backbone manufacturer: Merck Millipore Novagen
  Backbone size w/o insert (bp): 3605
  Total vector size (bp): 5252
  Vector type: Bacterial Expression
Growth in bacteria
  Bacterial resistance: Ampicillin, 100 μg/mL
  Growth temperature: 37°C
  Growth strain: DH5alpha
  Growth instructions: For production of DNA, use JM109. For expression of the fucosidase, use BL21. Grow at 37 degrees Celsius until OD 0.8-1.0, induce with IPTG, then grow at room temperature.
  Copy number: High Copy
Gene/Insert
  Gene/Insert name: Fucosidase E1_10125
  Species: Ruminococcus gnavus
  Insert size (bp): 1647
  Mutation: amino acids 34-584 were used
  GenBank ID: WP_268803839.1
  Promoter: T7 promoter
  Tag / fusion protein: His-tag (C terminal on insert)
  Cloning method: Gibson Cloning
  Sequencing primers: 5′ T7 Fwd TAATACGACTCACTATAGGG; 3′ GATATAGTTCCTCCTTTCAGC
Resource information
  A portion of this plasmid was derived from a plasmid made by: Insert was synthesized by GenScript.
Terms and licenses: Academic/Nonprofit Terms; Industry Terms: Not Available to Industry
Depositor comments: Please visit https://doi.org/10.1101/2023.12.15.571923 for bioRxiv preprint.
How to cite: pET23A-Fucosidase-E1_10125-Ruminococcus_gnavus-His was a gift from Robert de Vries (Addgene plasmid # 207665 ; http://n2t.net/addgene:207665 ; RRID:Addgene_207665)
