[The description below was written by a language model from this plasmid's Addgene catalogue record and pLannotate feature annotations shown in this document.]
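Description:
pET23A-Fucosidase-E1_10125-Ruminococcus_gnavus-His is a bacterial expression plasmid built on the Novagen pET23a backbone for producing a recombinant fucosidase from the gut bacterium Ruminococcus gnavus in E. coli. The vector is about 5.25 kb and is maintained through a ColE1/pMB1-type origin, listed by the depositor as high copy, although the feature table also detects the pBR322-derived bom site and a rop coding sequence. Selection is by ampicillin through the bla (β-lactamase) gene under its own promoter. An f1 phage origin is also present, which in principle allows single-stranded DNA production.

The payload is a synthesized 1,647 bp insert encoding amino acids 34–584 of fucosidase E1_10125, so the N-terminal portion of the native protein is omitted; the record does not say why. It was introduced by Gibson cloning. The annotation software did not label the insert itself, but it fits the unannotated interval between the ribosome binding site and the histidine tag. Transcription is driven by the T7 promoter, translation starts from the efficient T7 gene 10 ribosome binding site, and the T7 terminator closes the cassette. The promoter requires T7 RNA polymerase, so expression is carried out in BL21 cells with IPTG induction, while ordinary cloning strains serve for DNA propagation. A C-terminal His-tag, annotated as a fragment of a polyhistidine tag, allows purification by metal-affinity chromatography. The short "SET1" fragment annotated after the tag is likely backbone-derived T7 sequence rather than a deliberate fusion. The associated publication concerns complex N-glycans and H7 influenza A virus transmission, which suggests the purified enzyme was used as a glycan-modifying reagent, although the record does not state this.
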