Features (pLannotate 1.2.2; 12 found; start..end, strand, type, name):
     12..440     +  rep_origin     f1 ori (sequence partly withheld): f1 bacteriophage origin of replication; arrow indicates direction of (+) strand synthesis
    493..597     +  promoter       AmpR promoter: bla
    598..1458    +  CDS            AmpR: β-lactamase; bla; confers resistance to ampicillin, carbenicillin, and related antibiotics
   1629..2217    +  rep_origin     ori: high-copy-number ColE1/pMB1/pBR322/pUC origin of replication
   2403..2542    -  misc_feature   bom: basis of mobility region from pBR322
   2644..2835    -  CDS            rop: Rop protein, which maintains plasmids at low copy number; rop
   2852..3232    +  CDS            YPB1_ECOLX: Protein predicted: Swiss-Prot protein existence level 4. From Escherichia coli.
   3344..3362    +  promoter       T7 promoter: promoter for bacteriophage T7 RNA polymerase
   3394..3416    +  RBS            RBS: efficient ribosome binding site from bacteriophage T7 gene 10 (Olins and Rangwala, 1989)
   5086..5109    +  CDS            9xHis (fragment): 9xHis affinity tag
   5119..5168    +  CDS            SET1 (fragment): solubility-enhancement tag derived from T7 phage gene 10B
   5176..5223    +  terminator     T7 terminator: transcription terminator for bacteriophage T7 RNA polymerase
>Addgene plasmid #207665 | pET23A-Fucosidase-E1_10125-Ruminococcus_gnavus-His | addgene full sequence | sequence record 413051 | Addgene NGS Result
TGGCGAATGGG
[124 nt withheld, positions 12-135]
C
[91 nt withheld, positions 137-227]
A
[49 nt withheld, positions 229-277]
CCTTTGACGTTGGAGTCCACGTTCTTT
[37 nt withheld, positions 305-341]
ACCCTATCTCGGTCTATTCTTTTGATTTATAAGGGATTTTGCCGATTTCGGCCTATTGGTTAAAAAATGA
GCTGATTTAACAAAAATTTAACGCGAATTTTAACAAAATATTAACGCTTACAATTTAGGTGGCACTTTTC
GGGGAAATGTGCGCGGAACCCCTATTTGTTTATTTTTCTAAATACATTCAAATATGTATCCGCTCATGAG
ACAATAACCCTGATAAATGCTTCAATAATATTGAAAAAGGAAGAGTATGAGTATTCAACATTTCCGTGTC
GCCCTTATTCCCTTTTTTGCGGCATTTTGCCTTCCTGTTTTTGCTCACCCAGAAACGCTGGTGAAAGTAA
AAGATGCTGAAGATCAGTTGGGTGCACGAGTGGGTTACATCGAACTGGATCTCAACAGCGGTAAGATCCT
TGAGAGTTTTCGCCCCGAAGAACGTTTTCCAATGATGAGCACTTTTAAAGTTCTGCTATGTGGCGCGGTA
TTATCCCGTATTGACGCCGGGCAAGAGCAACTCGGTCGCCGCATACACTATTCTCAGAATGACTTGGTTG
AGTACTCACCAGTCACAGAAAAGCATCTTACGGATGGCATGACAGTAAGAGAATTATGCAGTGCTGCCAT
AACCATGAGTGATAACACTGCGGCCAACTTACTTCTGACAACGATCGGAGGACCGAAGGAGCTAACCGCT
TTTTTGCACAACATGGGGGATCATGTAACTCGCCTTGATCGTTGGGAACCGGAGCTGAATGAAGCCATAC
CAAACGACGAGCGTGACACCACGATGCCTGCAGCAATGGCAACAACGTTGCGCAAACTATTAACTGGCGA
ACTACTTACTCTAGCTTCCCGGCAACAATTAATAGACTGGATGGAGGCGGATAAAGTTGCAGGACCACTT
CTGCGCTCGGCCCTTCCGGCTGGCTGGTTTATTGCTGATAAATCTGGAGCCGGTGAGCGTGGGTCTCGCG
GTATCATTGCAGCACTGGGGCCAGATGGTAAGCCCTCCCGTATCGTAGTTATCTACACGACGGGGAGTCA
GGCAACTATGGATGAACGAAATAGACAGATCGCTGAGATAGGTGCCTCACTGATTAAGCATTGGTAACTG
TCAGACCAAGTTTACTCATATATACTTTAGATTGATTTAAAACTTCATTTTTAATTTAAAAGGATCTAGG
TGAAGATCCTTTTTGATAATCTCATGACCAAAATCCCTTAACGTGAGTTTTCGTTCCACTGAGCGTCAGA
CCCCGTAGAAAAGATCAAAGGATCTTCTTGAGATCCTTTTTTTCTGCGCGTAATCTGCTGCTTGCAAACA
AAAAAACCACCGCTACCAGCGGTGGTTTGTTTGCCGGATCAAGAGCTACCAACTCTTTTTCCGAAGGTAA
CTGGCTTCAGCAGAGCGCAGATACCAAATACTGTCCTTCTAGTGTAGCCGTAGTTAGGCCACCACTTCAA
GAACTCTGTAGCACCGCCTACATACCTCGCTCTGCTAATCCTGTTACCAGTGGCTGCTGCCAGTGGCGAT
AAGTCGTGTCTTACCGGGTTGGACTCAAGACGATAGTTACCGGATAAGGCGCAGCGGTCGGGCTGAACGG
GGGGTTCGTGCACACAGCCCAGCTTGGAGCGAACGACCTACACCGAACTGAGATACCTACAGCGTGAGCT
ATGAGAAAGCGCCACGCTTCCCGAAGGGAGAAAGGCGGACAGGTATCCGGTAAGCGGCAGGGTCGGAACA
GGAGAGCGCACGAGGGAGCTTCCAGGGGGAAACGCCTGGTATCTTTATAGTCCTGTCGGGTTTCGCCACC
TCTGACTTGAGCGTCGATTTTTGTGATGCTCGTCAGGGGGGCGGAGCCTATGGAAAAACGCCAGCAACGC
GGCCTTTTTACGGTTCCTGGCCTTTTGCTGGCCTTTTGCTCACATGTTCTTTCCTGCGTTATCCCCTGAT
TCTGTGGATAACCGTATTACCGCCTTTGAGTGAGCTGATACCGCTCGCCGCAGCCGAACGACCGAGCGCA
GCGAGTCAGTGAGCGAGGAAGCGGAAGAGCGCCTGATGCGGTATTTTCTCCTTACGCATCTGTGCGGTAT
TTCACACCGCAATGGTGCACTCTCAGTACAATCTGCTCTGATGCCGCATAGTTAAGCCAGTATACACTCC
GCTATCGCTACGTGACTGGGTCATGGCTGCGCCCCGACACCCGCCAACACCCGCTGACGCGCCCTGACGG
GCTTGTCTGCTCCCGGCATCCGCTTACAGACAAGCTGTGACCGTCTCCGGGAGCTGCATGTGTCAGAGGT
TTTCACCGTCATCACCGAAACGCGCGAGGCAGCTGCGGTAAAGCTCATCAGCGTGGTCGTGAAGCGATTC
ACAGATGTCTGCCTGTTCATCCGCGTCCAGCTCGTTGAGTTTCTCCAGAAGCGTTAATGTCTGGCTTCTG
ATAAAGCGGGCCATGTTAAGGGCGGTTTTTTCCTGTTTGGTCACTGATGCCTCCGTGTAAGGGGGATTTC
TGTTCATGGGGGTAATGATACCGATGAAACGAGAGAGGATGCTCACGATACGGGTTACTGATGATGAACA
TGCCCGGTTACTGGAACGTTGTGAGGGTAAACAACTGGCGGTATGGATGCGGCGGGACCAGAGAAAAATC
ACTCAGGGTCAATGCCAGCGCTTCGTTAATACAGATGTAGGTGTTCCACAGGGTAGCCAGCAGCATCCTG
CGATGCAGATCCGGAACATAATGGTGCAGGGCGCTGACTTCCGCGTTTCCAGACTTTACGAAACACGGAA
ACCGAAGACCATTCATGTTGTTGCTCAGGTCGCAGACGTTTTGCAGCAGCAGTCGCTTCACGTTCGCTCG
CGTATCGGTGATTCATTCTGCTAACCAGTAAGGCAACCCCGCCAGCCTAGCCGGGTCCTCAACGACAGGA
GCACGATCATGCGCACCCGTGGCCAGGACCCAACGCTGCCCGAGATCTCGATCCCGCGAAATTAATACGA
CTCACTATAGGGAGACCACAACGGTTTCCCTCTAGAAATAATTTTGTTTAACTTTAAGAAGGAGATATAC
ATATGGAAACAACAAATTGGATTGGGGATGAAAATTTAACAGGAAATGCGGAAGCTCCAGCAAAAGATGA
TGTAGTGCCGGATAAGAACCAGTTCCGTTATCAGAAAGAGGAGCTGGCAGCATTTTGTCATTTTGGACCG
AATACATTCAATGAGATTGAATGGGGAGAGCACTATGGGAATCAGAAGCCAAGTGAGATTTTTACATTGA
AAAATGATTTTGATGCGGAGACTTTAGTAAAAACATTAAAAGATGCTGGTTTTAAAAAGCTGATTGTGAC
TGCAAAGCATCATGATGGATTCTGTATTTGGGATAGTGAACACACAGAATATGATGTAAAAGCATCTGGC
TATAAGAATAAAAACGGAGAATCGGATATTTTGGCAGAGATATCAAAAGCATGTACCGATCAGAATATGG
ACATGGGATTGTATTTGTCTCCGTGGGATATTCATGAGCCAAGTTATGGTTATAAAGATGAACATGGAAA
TCCAACAACTCCAGACAAAGATGCAAAGGATTATAATGAGTTTTACAATAATCAACTGGAAGAGATTCTT
GGAAATCCAAAGTATGGAAATGATGGTCATTTTGTTGAGGTATGGATGGATGGTGCCAAAGGAAGTGGCG
CTAATGCACAGGAATACGACTTTAAAAAATGGTTTAAGACAATTCAGGATAACGAGGGAAAAGCAGCGGG
ATATGATGCAGACTGTATGTTATTTGGGGCAGAAGCATATACCACAGTACGCTGGATTGGAAATGAATTG
GGAATTGCAGGAAAGGATACGTGGTCAAAATCTAAAGTAGACAAGGATAAGAACACAATTAATAGTAACA
AGCAGGGAAATGCGACGGTTGGTTTTGAAGATGGAGATCAGTGGACAGTTCCGGAGGCAGATGCGCGTAT
TACTTCTGGTTGGTTCTGGGGAACTAAGAAGAATACTCCAAAAACGATGGAAGAACTGAGTGATATGTAT
TTTAATTCAGTTGGACATAATGCAACATTGCTACTGAATGTACCTCCGAACAATCAGGGAACAGTAGACA
AAGCAATTCTGGATCGTGTGACAGAATTTGGAAATAATATCAAAGCAACATTTAAAACTAATCTGGCAAA
AGCAGAGGGGGCTTCTGTAAAAGTTTCTGAAGTCAGAGGTGGTGCAAAAGAATATAAACCAGGCAATATG
ATTGACGATAATGATGAGACATATTGGGCTACAAGTGATGGCAAAAAATCCGGTGAAATTCTGATTGATT
TAGGAAAAGAAACAAAGTTTGATGTTGTATCAATTGAGGAGGCAATTCAGAACGGTCAAAGAATTAATAA
TTACAAAGTAGAGTATCGAAATGGTGATAGTGGTACATGGACTCTGTTGGAAGAAGGAAAAACTATTGGT
GCGAAACGCCTTTGCAGAACAAGTGAGACAACCGCACGTCAGATTAAAATTACAGTGGGTACGTGTGATG
GAAAAGTTCCTATGATCAGTGAAATTGGAGTATACAAGTCTACTGAGGATATGGAAAAACCAAATCCGAT
TCCAAAGGGAATGGAAGTCATTGATGTGGAAGATAAGGATGTAGCAGATGGAAAAGGATTTACGTTCAAA
GGAAAATGGAATCCAGAAAATCAGCCGCAGTATATCAATGGTGTCGACCTCGAGCACCACCACCACCACC
ACCACCACTGAGATCCGGCTGCTAACAAAGCCCGAAAGGAAGCTGAGTTGGCTGCTGCCACCGCTGAGCA
ATAACTAGCATAACCCCTTGGGGCCTCTAAACGGGTCTTGAGGGGTTTTTTGCTGAAAGGAGGAACTATA
TCCGGAT
